>Addgene plasmid #1428 | pDD16_01 | depositor full sequence | sequence record 39 | Author sequence
ATGACCATGATTACGCCAAGCTTGCATGCCTGCAGGTCGACTCTAGAGGATCCCCGGGATTGGCCAAAGG
ACCCAAAGGTATGTTTCGAATGATACTAACATAACATAGAACATTTTCAGGAGGACCCTTGGAGGGTACC
GAGCTCAGAAAAAATGACTGCTCCAAAGAAGAAGCGTAAGGTACCGGTGGGTGAAGACCAGAAACAGCAC
CTCGAACTGAGCCGCGATATTGCCCAGCGTTTCAACGCGCTGTATGGCGAGATCGATCCCGTCGTTTTAC
AACGTCGTGACTGGGAAAACCCTGGCGTTACCCAACTTAATCGCCTTGCAGCACATCCCCCTTTCGCCAG
CTGGCGTAATAGCGAAGAGGCCCGCACCGATCGCCCTTCCCAACAGTTGCGCAGCCTGAATGGCGAATGG
CGCTTTGCCTGGTTTCCGGCACCAGAAGCGGTGCCGGAAAGCTGGCTGGAGTGCGATCTTCCTGAGGCCG
ATACTGTCGTCGTCCCCTCAAACTGGCAGATGCACGGTTACGATGCGCCCATCTACACCAACGTGACCTA
TCCCATTACGGTCAATCCGCCGTTTGTTCCCACGGAGAATCCGACGGGTTGTTACTCGCTCACATTTAAT
GTTGATGAAAGCTGGCTACAGGAAGGCCAGACGCGAATTATTTTTGATGGCGTTAACTCGGCGTTTCATC
TGTGGTGCAACGGGCGCTGGGTCGGTTACGGCCAGGACAGTCGTTTGCCGTCTGAATTTGACCTGAGCGC
ATTTTTACGCGCCGGAGAAAACCGCCTCGCGGTGATGGTGCTGCGCTGGAGTGACGGCAGTTATCTGGAA
GATCAGGATATGTGGCGGATGAGCGGCATTTTCCGTGACGTCTCGTTGCTGCATAAACCGACTACACAAA
TCAGCGATTTCCATGTTGCCACTCGCTTTAATGATGATTTCAGCCGCGCTGTACTGGAGGCTGAAGTTCA
GATGTGCGGCGAGTTGCGTGACTACCTACGGGTAACAGTTTCTTTATGGCAGGGTGAAACGCAGGTCGCC
AGCGGCACCGCGCCTTTCGGCGGTGAAATTATCGATGAGCGTGGTGGTTATGCCGATCGCGTCACACTAC
GTCTGAACGTCGAAAACCCGAAACTGTGGAGCGCCGAAATCCCGAATCTCTATCGTGCGGTGGTTGAACT
GCACACCGCCGACGGCACGCTGATTGAAGCAGAAGCCTGCGATGTCGGTTTCCGCGAGGTGCGGATTGAA
AATGGTCTGCTGCTGCTGAACGGCAAGCCGTTGCTGATTCGAGGCGTTAACCGTCACGAGCATCATCCTC
TGCATGGTCAGGTCATGGATGAGCAGACGATGGTGCAGGATATCCTGCTGATGAAGCAGAACAACTTTAA
CGCCGTGCGCTGTTCGCATTATCCGAACCATCCGCTGTGGTACACGCTGTGCGACCGCTACGGCCTGTAT
GTGGTGGATGAAGCCAATATTGAAACCCACGGCATGGTGCCAATGAATCGTCTGACCGATGATCCGCGCT
GGCTACCGGCGATGAGCGAACGCGTAACGCGAATGGTGCAGCGCGATCGTAATCACCCGAGTGTGATCAT
CTGGTCGCTGGGGAATGAATCAGGCCACGGCGCTAATCACGACGCGCTGTATCGCTGGATCAAATCTGTC
GATCCTTCCCGCCCGGTGCAGTATGAAGGCGGCGGAGCCGACACCACGGCCACCGATATTATTTGCCCGA
TGTACGCGCGCGTGGATGAAGACCAGCCCTTCCCGGCTGTGCCGAAATGGTCCATCAAAAAATGGCTTTC
GCTACCTGGAGAGACGCGCCCGCTGATCCTTTGCGAATACGCCCACGCGATGGGTAACAGTCTTGGCGGT
TTCGCTAAATACTGGCAGGCGTTTCGTCAGTATCCCCGTTTACAGGGCGGCTTCGTCTGGGACTGGGTGG
ATCAGTCGCTGATTAAATATGATGAAAACGGCAACCCGTGGTCGGCTTACGGCGGTGATTTTGGCGATAC
GCCGAACGATCGCCAGTTCTGTATGAACGGTCTGGTCTTTGCCGACCGCACGCCGCATCCAGCGCTGACG
GAAGCAAAACACCAGCAGCAGTTTTTCCAGTTCCGTTTATCCGGGCAAACCATCGAAGTGACCAGCGAAT
ACCTGTTCCGTCATAGCGATAACGAGCTCCTGCACTGGATGGTGGCGCTGGATGGTAAGCCGCTGGCAAG
CGGTGAAGTGCCTCTGGATGTCGCTCCACAAGGTAAACAGTTGATTGAACTGCCTGAACTACCGCAGCCG
GAGAGCGCCGGGCAACTCTGGCTCACAGTACGCGTAGTGCAACCGAACGCGACCGCATGGTCAGAAGCCG
GGCACATCAGCGCCTGGCAGCAGTGGCGTCTGGCGGAAAACCTCAGTGTGACGCTCCCCGCCGCGTCCCA
CGCCATCCCGCATCTGACCACCAGCGAAATGGATTTTTGCATCGAGCTGGGTAATAAGCGTTGGCAATTT
AACCGCCAGTCAGGCTTTCTTTCACAGATGTGGATTGGCGATAAAAAACAACTGCTGACGCCGCTGCGCG
ATCAGTTCACCCGTGCACCGCTGGATAACGACATTGGCGTAAGTGAAGCGACCCGCATTGACCCTAACGC
CTGGGTCGAACGCTGGAAGGCGGCGGGCCATTACCAGGCCGAAGCAGCGTTGTTGCAGTGCACGGCAGAT
ACACTTGCTGATGCGGTGCTGATTACGACCGCTCACGCGTGGCAGCATCAGGGGAAAACCTTATTTATCA
GCCGGAAAACCTACCGGATTGATGGTAGTGGTCAAATGGCGATTACCGTTGATGTTGAAGTGGCGAGCGA
TACACCGCATCCGGCGCGGATTGGCCTGAACTGCCAGCTGGCGCAGGTAGCAGAGCGGGTAAACTGGCTC
GGATTAGGGCCGCAAGAAAACTATCCCGACCGCCTTACTGCCGCCTGTTTTGACCGCTGGGATCTGCCAT
TGTCAGACATGTATACCCCGTACGTCTTCCCGAGCGAAAACGGTCTGCGCTGCGGGACGCGCGAATTGAA
TTATGGCCCACACCAGTGGCGCGGCGACTTCCAGTTCAACATCAGCCGCTACAGTCAACAGCAACTGATG
GAAACCAGCCATCGCCATCTGCTGCACGCGGAAGAAGGCACATGGCTGAATATCGACGGTTTCCATATGG
GGATTGGTGGCGACGACTCCTGGAGCCCGTCAGTATCGGCGGAATTCCAACTGAGCGCCGGTCGCTACCA
TTACCAACTTGTCTGGTGTCAAAAATAATAGGCCTACTAGTCGGCCGTACGGGCCCTTTCGTCTCGCGCG
TTTCGGTGATGACGGTGAAAACCTCTGACACATGCAGCTCCCGGAGACGGTCACAGCTTGTCTGTAAGCG
GATGCCGGGAGCAGACAAGCCCGTCAGGGCGCGTCAGCGGGTGTTGGCGGGTGTCGGGGCTGGCTTAACT
ATGCGGCATCAGAGCAGATTGTACTGAGAGTGCACCATATGCGGTGTGAAATACCGCACAGATGCGTAAG
GAGAAAATACCGCATCAGGCGGCCTTAAGGGCCTCGTGATACGCCTATTTTTATAGGTTAATGTCATGAT
AATAATGGTTTCTTAGACGTCAGGTGGCACTTTTCGGGGAAATGTGCGCGGAACCCCTATTTGTTTATTT
TTCTAAATACATTCAAATATGTATCCGCTCATGAGACAATAACCCTGATAAATGCTTCAATAATATTGAA
AAAGGAAGAGTATGAGTATTCAACATTTCCGTGTCGCCCTTATTCCCTTTTTTGCGGCATTTTGCCTTCC
TGTTTTTGCTCACCCAGAAACGCTGGTGAAAGTAAAAGATGCTGAAGATCAGTTGGGTGCACGAGTGGGT
TACATCGAACTGGATCTCAACAGCGGTAAGATCCTTGAGAGTTTTCGCCCCGAAGAACGTTTTCCAATGA
TGAGCACTTTTAAAGTTCTGCTATGTGGCGCGGTATTATCCCGTATTGACGCCGGGCAAGAGCAACTCGG
TCGCCGCATACACTATTCTCAGAATGACTTGGTTGAGTACTCACCAGTCACAGAAAAGCATCTTACGGAT
GGCATGACAGTAAGAGAATTATGCAGTGCTGCCATAACCATGAGTGATAACACTGCGGCCAACTTACTTC
TGACAACGATCGGAGGACCGAAGGAGCTAACCGCTTTTTTGCACAACATGGGGGATCATGTAACTCGCCT
TGATCGTTGGGAACCGGAGCTGAATGAAGCCATACCAAACGACGAGCGTGACACCACGATGCCTGTAGCA
ATGGCAACAACGTTGCGCAAACTATTAACTGGCGAACTACTTACTCTAGCTTCCCGGCAACAATTAATAG
ACTGGATGGAGGCGGATAAAGTTGCAGGACCACTTCTGCGCTCGGCCCTTCCGGCTGGCTGGTTTATTGC
TGATAAATCTGGAGCCGGTGAGCGTGGGTCTCGCGGTATCATTGCAGCACTGGGGCCAGATGGTAAGCCC
TCCCGTATCGTAGTTATCTACACGACGGGGAGTCAGGCAACTATGGATGAACGAAATAGACAGATCGCTG
AGATAGGTGCCTCACTGATTAAGCATTGGTAACTGTCAGACCAAGTTTACTCATATATACTTTAGATTGA
TTTAAAACTTCATTTTTAATTTAAAAGGATCTAGGTGAAGATCCTTTTTGATAATCTCATGACCAAAATC
CCTTAACGTGAGTTTTCGTTCCACTGAGCGTCAGACCCCGTAGAAAAGATCAAAGGATCTTCTTGAGATC
CTTTTTTTCTGCGCGTAATCTGCTGCTTGCAAACAAAAAAACCACCGCTACCAGCGGTGGTTTGTTTGCC
GGATCAAGAGCTACCAACTCTTTTTCCGAAGGTAACTGGCTTCAGCAGAGCGCAGATACCAAATACTGTC
CTTCTAGTGTAGCCGTAGTTAGGCCACCACTTCAAGAACTCTGTAGCACCGCCTACATACCTCGCTCTGC
TAATCCTGTTACCAGTGGCTGCTGCCAGTGGCGATAAGTCGTGTCTTACCGGGTTGGACTCAAGACGATA
GTTACCGGATAAGGCGCAGCGGTCGGGCTGAACGGGGGGTTCGTGCACACAGCCCAGCTTGGAGCGAACG
ACCTACACCGAACTGAGATACCTACAGCGTGAGCATTGAGAAAGCGCCACGCTTCCCGAAGGGAGAAAGG
CGGACAGGTATCCGGTAAGCGGCAGGGTCGGAACAGGAGAGCGCACGAGGGAGCTTCCAGGGGGAAACGC
CTGGTATCTTTATAGTCCTGTCGGGTTTCGCCACCTCTGACTTGAGCGTCGATTTTTGTGATGCTCGTCA
GGGGGGCGGAGCCTATGGAAAAACGCCAGCAACGCGGCCTTTTTACGGTTCCTGGCCTTTTGCTGGCCTT
TTGCTCACATGTTCTTTCCTGCGTTATCCCCTGATTCTGTGGATAACCGTATTACCGCCTTTGAGTGAGC
TGATACCGCTCGCCGCAGCCGAACGACCGAGCGCAGCGAGTCAGTGAGCGAGGAAGCGGAAGAGCGCCCA
ATACGCAAACCGCCTCTCCCCGCGCGTTGGCCGATTCATTAATGCAGCTGGCACGACAGGTTTCCCGACT
GGAAAGCGGGCAGTGAGCGCAACGCAATTAATGTGAGTTAGCTCACTCATTAGGCACCCCAGGCTTTACA
CTTTATGCTTCCGGCTCGTATGTTGTGTGGAATTGTGAGCGGATAACAATTTCACACAGGAAACAGCT
Features (pLannotate 1.2.2; 12 found; start..end, strand, type, name):
     18..58      -  misc_feature   MCS (fragment): pUC18/19 multiple cloning site
    181..264     +  CDS            trpS (fragment): SYW_ECOLI - Experimental evidence at protein level: Swiss-Prot protein existence level 1. Catalyzes the attachment of tryptophan to tRNA(Trp). Amino acylates tRNA(Trp) with both L- and D-tryptophan, although D-tryptophan is a poor substrate (PubMed:10918062). From Escherichia coli (strain K12).
    271..3318    +  CDS            lacZ: β-galactosidase; lacZ
   3353..3388    +  CDS            rop (fragment): Rop protein, which maintains plasmids at low copy number; rop
   3490..3589    +  misc_feature   bom (fragment): basis of mobility region from pBR322
   3687..3791    +  promoter       AmpR promoter: bla
   3792..4652    +  CDS            AmpR: β-lactamase; bla; confers resistance to ampicillin, carbenicillin, and related antibiotics
   4823..5411    +  rep_origin     ori: high-copy-number ColE1/pMB1/pBR322/pUC origin of replication
   5594..5686    +  CDS            lacI (fragment): lac repressor; lacI; The lac repressor binds to the lac operator to inhibit transcription in E. coli. This inhibition can be relieved by adding lactose or isopropyl-β-D-thiogalactopyranoside (IPTG).
   5699..5720    +  protein_bind   CAP binding site: CAP binding activates transcription in the presence of cAMP. E. coli catabolite activator protein
   5735..5765    +  promoter       lac promoter: promoter for the E. coli lac operon
   5773..5789    +  protein_bind   lac operator: The lac repressor binds to the lac operator to inhibit transcription in E. coli. This inhibition can be relieved by adding lactose or isopropyl-β-D-thiogalactopyranoside (IPTG). lac repressor encoded by lacI
