[The description below was written by a language model from this plasmid's Addgene catalogue record and pLannotate feature annotations shown in this document.]
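Description:
pDD16_01 is a 5,808 bp empty-backbone vector from the 1995 Fire Lab Vector Kit, catalogued as a worm (C. elegans) expression plasmid. The parental backbone is listed as unknown, but the annotated features point to a pUC/pBR322-type bacterial framework. It has a high-copy ColE1/pMB1-family origin and an ampicillin resistance gene (β-lactamase) driven by its own promoter, along with residual fragments of the rop and bom regions. A lacI fragment, CAP binding site, lac promoter and lac operator sit just upstream of a partial pUC18/19 multiple cloning site. These appear to be remnants of the cloning vector rather than elements meant to function in the worm.

The payload is a promoterless reporter module. The catalogue lists no insert, but it names the modules IVSA (a synthetic intron segment in the Fire kit nomenclature), an SV40 nuclear localization signal, and the N- and C-terminal portions of lacZ. The feature table shows a lacZ coding sequence of about 3 kb encoding β-galactosidase, starting shortly downstream of the polylinker. It is preceded by a short stretch annotated as a fragment of E. coli trpS. The intron and NLS were not detected by the automated annotation, so their exact positions cannot be confirmed from the table. No worm promoter or 3' UTR is annotated either.

Vectors of this design usually receive a candidate C. elegans promoter or gene fragment, inserted by restriction cloning upstream of the reporter. Expression patterns in transgenic animals can then be read out as β-galactosidase staining, which the NLS concentrates in nuclei to make cell identification easier. The record itself states no purpose beyond empty backbone and refers users to the kit documentation for details.
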