Addgene plasmid #1428: pDD16_01
Purpose: (Empty Backbone)
Depositing lab: Andrew Fire. Depositing organization: Carnegie Institution for Science.
Backbone
  Vector backbone: Unknown
  Backbone size (bp): 5808
  Vector type: Worm Expression
Growth in bacteria
  Bacterial resistance: Ampicillin, 100 μg/mL
  Growth temperature: 37°C
  Growth strain: DH5alpha
  Copy number: Unknown
Gene/Insert
  Gene/Insert name: None
  Tag / fusion protein: IVSA, SV40NLS, lacZN, lacZC
  Cloning method: Restriction Enzyme
Terms and licenses: Academic/Nonprofit Terms; Industry Terms: Not Available to Industry
Depositor comments: See Fire Lab Vector Kit Documentation 1995. Fire Lab Miniprep Number pDD16.01, Ligation number NONE.
How to cite: pDD16_01 was a gift from Andrew Fire (Addgene plasmid # 1428 ; http://n2t.net/addgene:1428 ; RRID:Addgene_1428)
