>Addgene plasmid #1428 | pDD16_01 | addgene partial sequence | sequence record 16414 | 1428_m13reverse
CNNNAAGNNNCAANGGAGCCGGCATTTNNCACTTCANAGGNTCCANGNCGNTGTCGTGTGTNAGNNTATG
CCGGAGGGGNGNNCTTTCACANTCNTCTTNCTGAAAGTAGANTNGTTGNTTCCGCGAGGNCCNAGGGGAG
TNTGNTNAGANNCCCGCAANTGCTGNATGCNNAANTCGGACCATGAGCTNNNGAACNNATTGGAGTTGNG
ANGGATNNGNTNCCTANNNNNATCCCCCTTCTATGGGGCACNNTNNTNTCGGNATTTATAGGNGNAGAAC
TCATNCNCNNGTATNTTAACCTNNNGGNAAGGGANANNGCTGGNCNGTNNCAAACATTCNCTTAANGNNT
ATCNTNTCCNCTNCNNAGAANCTGNNNTTTGAGNNATAAANCTTCNCNACGTGANTNTCCTNNCNANNTA
NCGGTTNGACTCAAGAGGNGANNNGAGCTTTTCGATGGATTCNCCNCANTACANTAATTNTCNCGAANGG
TNNCNGGGNANCGNTCGNTTCNNNNNNCTGANCNTGNTTCTTGATATTTCNCNCTNGGAAACNCGANCNG
ACNNNATTTCNACATNACCTNNGCGNNAGANATTGGNCAAANTGCCATNANCCCCNTNTNNACAANAAGA
NTAAAACGAATTAATNNNGCCCNCNCCTGCCTNNTNGAGNAATAATAGGNCACNTAGTGNTCNGCCNGAT
CNCTAGNTATCACATTANATNGCCANCGCNNANTACANCCTTTCTGNNGGAAGANANTCNTNNNTCTCCC
NTANAAAACCNCGAAANGCATCTGACGGGCNCNNNNAANGATNAAAATGNGTNCCCCCNTATCCATNGNC
NAANATCNANAANNNCCGTNNCCNGGGCNAAACCCNCCTNTNTAAGNNNCNTGNNNTNANAATNTNNCAA
NCATNAANGTANTTGGAANGTGTANTTNACANGGNTTTGTNTNCCCNCCCNNTNTNNACCCTTCGGTTGG
NNAAAAACTGGGACTNAACCTGNAACAGCCNCCTTTGANCTTGTTTGGCNCCNNCANCNCTCCNNNGNAA
NGGGNCCCCCCCCGNCANNNANNAATTNACCGGGCNNGCNATTNATATTNNNGGCCCNGNCCNAGACAAN
AAAAAGAANNNCCNACNTTCNNAAGGAAAAACNNNTNNNGNCNTNANACNTNAGAATACNTGGCCCGACN
NNTNCCGNCCCTTTTTNCCCCCGCCNCCNNATTAAAATTTATCGNNCNNNCANTNAANCGGGNNTNCCTT
TNCCCNCGGGGCANAATTNAAGAAAACNANNNGTTCNATCNTTTNCTCNGGNGGTGCCGNCCCCCCCGNA
TTNAAATAAAGTTGTCACCTNAANTGCGNGNATTTCNNGGGGCNCTCNNANANCATANCNCCANNCCNCT
CTGGTTNCTACACNNCNANANCCNCGNNNGGATTTTTATCTCCCCANCCGCGGGNGNATANTCTCTNNCN
CNCNCNCTCNC
